>Addgene plasmid #41278 | TAL3104 | depositor partial sequence | sequence record 54917 | TAL3104 sequence 2430 bps
TCTAGAGCTAGCACCATGGACTACAAAGACCATGACGGTGATTATAAAGATCATGACATCGATTACAAGG
ATGACGATGACAAGATGGCCCCCAAGAAGAAGAGGAAGGTGGGCATTCACCGCGGGGTACCTATGGTGGA
CTTGAGGACACTCGGTTATTCGCAACAGCAACAGGAGAAAATCAAGCCTAAGGTCAGGAGCACCGTCGCG
CAACACCACGAGGCGCTTGTGGGGCATGGCTTCACTCATGCGCATATTGTCGCGCTTTCACAGCACCCTG
CGGCGCTTGGGACGGTGGCTGTCAAATACCAAGATATGATTGCGGCCCTGCCCGAAGCCACGCACGAGGC
AATTGTAGGGGTCGGTAAACAGTGGTCGGGAGCGCGAGCACTTGAGGCGCTGCTGACTGTGGCGGGTGAG
CTTAGGGGGCCTCCGCTCCAGCTCGACACCGGGCAGCTGCTGAAGATCGCGAAGAGAGGGGGAGTAACAG
CGGTAGAGGCAGTGCACGCCTGGCGCAATGCGCTCACCGGGGCCCCCTTGAACCTGACCCCAGACCAGGT
AGTCGCAATCGCGTCACATGACGGGGGAAAGCAAGCCCTGGAAACCGTGCAAAGGTTGTTGCCGGTCCTT
TGTCAAGACCACGGCCTTACACCGGAGCAAGTCGTGGCCATTGCAAGCAATGGGGGTGGCAAACAGGCTC
TTGAGACGGTTCAGAGACTTCTCCCAGTTCTCTGTCAAGCCCACGGGCTGACTCCCGATCAAGTTGTAGC
GATTGCGTCGCATGACGGAGGGAAACAAGCATTGGAGACTGTCCAACGGCTCCTTCCCGTGTTGTGTCAA
GCCCACGGTTTGACGCCTGCACAAGTGGTCGCCATCGCCTCCAATATTGGCGGTAAGCAGGCGCTGGAAA
CAGTACAGCGCCTGCTGCCTGTACTGTGCCAGGATCATGGACTGACCCCAGACCAGGTAGTCGCAATCGC
GTCAAACGGAGGGGGAAAGCAAGCCCTGGAAACCGTGCAAAGGTTGTTGCCGGTCCTTTGTCAAGACCAC
GGCCTTACACCGGAGCAAGTCGTGGCCATTGCATCCCACGACGGTGGCAAACAGGCTCTTGAGACGGTTC
AGAGACTTCTCCCAGTTCTCTGTCAAGCCCACGGGCTGACTCCCGATCAAGTTGTAGCGATTGCGTCGCA
TGACGGAGGGAAACAAGCATTGGAGACTGTCCAACGGCTCCTTCCCGTGTTGTGTCAAGCCCACGGTTTG
ACGCCTGCACAAGTGGTCGCCATCGCCTCCAATATTGGCGGTAAGCAGGCGCTGGAAACAGTACAGCGCC
TGCTGCCTGTACTGTGCCAGGATCATGGACTGACCCCAGACCAGGTAGTCGCAATCGCGTCACATGACGG
GGGAAAGCAAGCCCTGGAAACCGTGCAAAGGTTGTTGCCGGTCCTTTGTCAAGACCACGGCCTTACACCG
GAGCAAGTCGTGGCCATTGCAAATAATAACGGTGGCAAACAGGCTCTTGAGACGGTTCAGAGACTTCTCC
CAGTTCTCTGTCAAGCCCACGGGCTGACTCCCGATCAAGTTGTAGCGATTGCGAATAACAATGGAGGGAA
ACAAGCATTGGAGACTGTCCAACGGCTCCTTCCCGTGTTGTGTCAAGCCCACGGTTTGACGCCTGCACAA
GTGGTCGCCATCGCCAGCCATGATGGCGGTAAGCAGGCGCTGGAAACAGTACAGCGCCTGCTGCCTGTAC
TGTGCCAGGATCATGGACTGACCCCAGACCAGGTAGTCGCAATCGCGAACAATAATGGGGGAAAGCAAGC
CCTGGAAACCGTGCAAAGGTTGTTGCCGGTCCTTTGTCAAGACCACGGCCTTACACCGGAGCAAGTCGTG
GCCATTGCAAGCAATGGGGGTGGCAAACAGGCTCTTGAGACGGTTCAGAGACTTCTCCCAGTTCTCTGTC
AAGCCCACGGGCTGACTCCCGATCAAGTTGTAGCGATTGCGAATAACAATGGAGGGAAACAAGCATTGGA
GACTGTCCAACGGCTCCTTCCCGTGTTGTGTCAAGCCCACGGTTTGACGCCTGCACAAGTGGTCGCCATC
GCCTCGAATGGCGGCGGTAAGCAGGCGCTGGAAACAGTACAGCGCCTGCTGCCTGTACTGTGCCAGGATC
ATGGACTGACACCCGAACAGGTGGTCGCCATTGCTAATAATAACGGAGGACGGCCAGCCTTGGAGTCCAT
CGTAGCCCAATTGTCCAGGCCCGATCCCGCGTTGGCTGCGTTAACGAATGACCATCTGGTGGCGTTGGCA
TGTCTTGGTGGACGACCCGCGCTCGATGCAGTCAAAAAGGGTCTGCCTCATGCTCCCGCATTGATCAAAA
GAACCAACCGGCGGATTCCCGAGAGAACTTCCCATCGAGTCGCGGGATCC
