>Addgene plasmid #41278 | TAL3104 | addgene partial sequence | sequence record 56039 | JDS-TALEN-F 5'-TAGGGGTCGGTAAACAGTGG-3'
GGGCCTCCGCTCCAGCTCGACACCGGGCAGCTGCTGAAGATCGCGAAGAGAGGGGGAGTAACAGCGGTAG
AGGCAGTGCACGCCTGGCGCAATGCGCTCACCGGGGCCCCCTTGAACCTGACCCCAGACCAGGTAGTCGC
AATCGCGTCACATGACGGGGGAAAGCAAGCCCTGGAAACCGTGCAAAGGTTGTTGCCGGTCCTTTGTCAA
GACCACGGCCTTACACCGGAGCAAGTCGTGGCCATTGCAAGCAATGGGGGTGGCAAACAGGCTCTTGAGA
CGGTTCAGAGACTTCTCCCAGTTCTCTGTCAAGCCCACGGGCTGACTCCCGATCAAGTTGTAGCGATTGC
GTCGCATGACGGAGGGAAACAAGCATTGGAGACTGTCCAACGGCTCCTTCCCGTGTTGTGTCAAGCCCAC
GGTTTGACGCCTGCACAAGTGGTCGCCATCGCCTCCAATATTGGCGGTAAGCAGGCGCTGGAAACAGTAC
AGCGCCTGCTGCCTGTACTGTGCCAGGATCATGGACTGACCCCAGACCAGGTAGTCGCAATCGCGTCAAA
CGGAGGGGGAAAGCAAGCCCTGGAAACCGTGCAAAGGTTGTTGCCGGTCCTTTGTCAAGACCACGGCCTT
ACACCGGAGCAAGTCGTGGCCATTGCATCCCACGACGGTGGCAAACAGGCTCTTGAGACGGTTCAGAGAC
TTCTCCCAGTTCTCTGTCAAGCCCACGGGCTGACTCCCGATCAAGTTGTAGCGATTGCGTCGCATGACGG
AGGGAAACAAGCATTGGAGACTGTCCAACGGCTCCTTCCCGTGTTGTGTCAAGCCCACGGTTTGACGCCT
GCACAAGTGGTCGCCATCGCCTCCA
