[The description below was written by a language model from this plasmid's Addgene catalogue record.]
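Description:
TAL3104 is a TALEN expression plasmid encoding the left-hand monomer of a nuclease pair directed against the zebrafish (D. rerio) irf6 gene. It is built on the JDS74 backbone (about 6.4 kb without insert), a TALEN framework vector classed as mammalian expression with T7 capability. It is a high-copy plasmid propagated in E. coli under ampicillin selection. The record does not include a feature table, so the origin of replication and other backbone details are not itemised.

The roughly 1.6 kb insert, named ZebrafishCommunity-irf6-Left, is best understood as an engineered array of TAL effector repeats designed to recognise a specific site in irf6, rather than as irf6 coding sequence. It was placed into the backbone by restriction cloning, and the cloning sites were destroyed in the process. The backbone supplies an N-terminal 3X Flag tag and a C-terminal wild-type FokI nuclease domain, so the expressed product is a Flag-tagged TAL repeat–FokI fusion. Transcription is driven by the CMV promoter in transfected cells. The T7 designation indicates that the coding region can also be transcribed in vitro, presumably to make mRNA for delivery into embryos. The use of a BGH reverse sequencing primer suggests a BGH polyadenylation region downstream of the insert, though this is not stated.

Because FokI cleaves as a dimer, this construct is intended to be used with a matching right-hand TALEN that binds the adjacent half-site. Together the pair produces a double-strand break, and error-prone repair of that break can introduce mutations at irf6. The associated work concerns targeted gene disruption in somatic zebrafish cells using engineered TALENs.
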