Addgene plasmid #41278: TAL3104
Depositing lab: Keith Joung. Depositing organization: Massachusetts General Hospital. Publication: Targeted gene disruption in somatic zebrafish cells using engineered TALENs. Sander JD, Cade L, Khayter C, Reyon D, Peterson RT, Joung JK, Yeh JR. Nat Biotechnol. 2011 Aug 5;29(8):697-8. doi: 10.1038/nbt.1934. PubMed 21822241.
Backbone
  Vector backbone: JDS74
  Backbone manufacturer: Addgene plasmid #32288
  Backbone size w/o insert (bp): 6447
  Vector type: Mammalian Expression ; T7
Growth in bacteria
  Bacterial resistance: Ampicillin, 100 μg/mL
  Growth temperature: 37°C
  Growth strain: XL1 Blue
  Copy number: High Copy
Gene/Insert
  Gene/Insert name: ZebrafishCommunity-irf6-Left (alt name: irf6)
  Species: D. rerio (zebrafish)
  Insert size (bp): 1640
  Entrez Gene: irf6 (a.k.a. MGC63500, zgc:63500)
  Promoter: CMV
  Tag / fusion protein: 3X Flag (N terminal on backbone); WT FOKI (C terminal on backbone)
  Cloning method: Restriction Enzyme; 5′ cloning site N/A (destroyed during cloning); 3′ cloning site N/A (destroyed during cloning)
  Sequencing primers: 5′ CMV-F; 3′ BGH-rev
Terms and licenses: Academic/Nonprofit Terms; Industry Terms: Not Available to Industry
Depositor comments: Target binding site: TCTCATCCACGGCGTGTG It is strongly recommended that users perform a diagnostic digest to verify this plasmid prior to use. For example, a double digest of the plasmid with BamHI and KpnI should result in two bands at 2.3kb and 5.8kb.
How to cite: TAL3104 was a gift from Keith Joung (Addgene plasmid # 41278 ; http://n2t.net/addgene:41278 ; RRID:Addgene_41278)
